Addgene plasmid #220103: pGWB602-poUnaG
Purpose: For Agrobacterium-mediated transformation. Peroxisome-localized mCherry-UnaG.
Depositing lab: Yutaka Kodama. Depositing organization: Utsunomiya University. Publication: Bilirubin Distribution in Plants at the Subcellular and Tissue Levels. Ishikawa K, Kodama Y. Plant Cell Physiol. 2024 Feb 27:pcae017. doi: 10.1093/pcp/pcae017. PubMed 38466577.
Backbone
  Vector backbone: pGWB602
  Vector type: Plant Expression
Growth in bacteria
  Bacterial resistance: Spectinomycin, 50 μg/mL
  Growth temperature: 37°C
  Growth strain: DH5alpha
  Copy number: Unknown
Gene/Insert
  Gene/Insert name: mCherry-UnaG
Terms and licenses: Academic/Nonprofit Terms; Industry Terms: Not Available to Industry
How to cite: pGWB602-poUnaG was a gift from Yutaka Kodama (Addgene plasmid # 220103 ; http://n2t.net/addgene:220103 ; RRID:Addgene_220103)
