[The description below was written by a language model from this plasmid's Addgene catalogue record and pLannotate feature annotations shown in this document.]
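Description:
pGWB602-poUnaG is a plant expression binary vector built on the Gateway-compatible pGWB602 backbone and intended for Agrobacterium-mediated transformation. The backbone carries a ColE1/pMB1-type origin with the pBR322 bom region for propagation in E. coli, together with the pVS1 oriV, RepA and StaA functions that allow replication and stable maintenance in Agrobacterium. Bacterial selection is by spectinomycin, conferred by the aadA (SmR) gene. Nopaline-type left and right border repeats define the T-DNA that is transferred to the plant genome.

Within the T-DNA, the expression cassette is driven by cauliflower mosaic virus 35S promoter sequences followed by the tobacco mosaic virus Ω translational enhancer. The insert sits between attB1 and attB2 sites, consistent with Gateway recombination into the destination vector, and is followed by a NOS terminator. The insert encodes mCherry followed by UnaG; the annotated record is circular and the mCherry reading frame spans the numbering origin, with a "Blue102" hit that appears simply to reflect the Discosoma-derived mCherry sequence. UnaG is a green fluorescent protein from Japanese eel that fluoresces only when bound to bilirubin, so it acts as a bilirubin sensor, while the constitutively red mCherry could report expression and localization independently of the ligand. The catalogue states that the fusion is peroxisome-localized, although no targeting signal is annotated in the feature table. A second cassette in the opposite orientation, with the NOS promoter, the bar (BlpR) gene and a NOS terminator, provides phosphinothricin/bialaphos selection of transformed plants. The associated work concerns the subcellular and tissue distribution of bilirubin in plants.
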