Features (pLannotate 1.2.2; 31 found; start..end, strand, type, name):
      2..217     +  CDS            Blue102 (fragment): Blue102 is a fluorescent protein published in 2010, derived from Discosoma sp..
    248..664     +  CDS            UnaG: UnaG is a basic (constitutively fluorescent) green fluorescent protein published in 2013, derived from Anguilla japonica. It has low acid sensitivity. It requires the cofactor bilirubin for fluorescence.
    687..711     -  protein_bind   attB2: mutant version of attB; recombination site for the Gateway® BP reaction BP Clonase™
    743..995     +  terminator     NOS terminator: nopaline synthase terminator and poly(A) signal
   1050..1072    -  protein_bind   lac operator (fragment): The lac repressor binds to the lac operator to inhibit transcription in E. coli. This inhibition can be relieved by adding lactose or isopropyl-β-D-thiogalactopyranoside (IPTG). lac repressor encoded by lacI
   1076..1106    -  promoter       lac promoter: promoter for the E. coli lac operon
   1121..1142    -  protein_bind   CAP binding site: CAP binding activates transcription in the presence of cAMP. E. coli catabolite activator protein
   1178..1430    -  terminator     NOS terminator: nopaline synthase terminator and poly(A) signal
   1462..1575    -  CDS            bah (fragment): BAH_STRHY - Protein inferred from homology: Swiss-Prot protein existence level 3. This protein removes the N-acetyl group from bialaphos as one of the final steps of the bialaphos biosynthetic pathway. From Streptomyces hygroscopicus.
   1590..2141    -  CDS            BlpR: phosphinothricin acetyltransferase; Streptomyces hygroscopicus bar; confers resistance to bialophos or phosphinothricin
   2193..2372    -  promoter       NOS promoter: nopaline synthase promoter
   2452..2781    -  CDS            tnpA (fragment): TN5P_ECOLX - Also known as tnp. Experimental evidence at protein level: Swiss-Prot protein existence level 1. Mediates transposition of transposon Tn5 by a 'cut and paste' mechanism. First, the monomeric transposase binds the 19 bp inverted DNA repeats flanking the transposon. Then, dimerization of the DNA- bound transposase creates a synaptic DNA complex. After nicking of the first DNA strand, excision of the transposon proceeds through a series of intermediates. The transposase then mediates the insertion of the transposon at a new site by strand transfer. The activity of the wild- type tran
   2878..2902    -  misc_feature   LB T-DNA repeat: left border repeat from nopaline C58 T-DNA
   3161..3184    +  promoter       Pc promoter (fragment): intI1 (promoter lies within the coding sequence); class 1 integron promoter
   3360..3416    +  CDS            GmR (fragment): gentamycin acetyltransferase; aacC1; confers resistance to gentamycin
   3427..4214    +  CDS            SmR (fragment): aminoglycoside adenylyltransferase (Murphy, 1985); aadA; confers resistance to spectinomycin and streptomycin
   4460..5048    +  rep_origin     ori: high-copy-number ColE1/pMB1/pBR322/pUC origin of replication
   5234..5374    -  misc_feature   bom: basis of mobility region from pBR322
   5476..5515    -  CDS            rop (fragment): Rop protein, which maintains plasmids at low copy number; rop
   5718..5912    -  rep_origin     pVS1 oriV: origin of replication for the Pseudomonas plasmid pVS1 (Heeb et al., 2000)
   5978..7051    -  CDS            pVS1 RepA: replication protein from the Pseudomonas plasmid pVS1 (Heeb et al., 2000)
   7480..8109    -  CDS            pVS1 StaA: stability protein from the Pseudomonas plasmid pVS1 (Heeb et al., 2000)
   8669..9070    -  CDS            Y4CG_SINFN (fragment): Protein inferred from homology: Swiss-Prot protein existence level 3. From Sinorhizobium fredii (strain NBRC 101917 / NGR234).
   9410..9434    -  misc_feature   RB T-DNA repeat: right border repeat from nopaline C58 T-DNA
   9500..9654    -  CDS            lacZα (fragment): LacZα fragment of β-galactosidase; lacZ fragment
   9761..10138   +  promoter       CaMV 35S promoter (enhanced) (fragment): cauliflower mosaic virus 35S promoter with a duplicated enhancer region
  10239..10412   +  promoter       35SPPDK promoter (fragment): hybrid promoter consisting of the cauliflower mosaic virus 35S enhancer fused to the maize C4PPDK basal promoter (Yoo et al., 2007)
  10411..10457   +  promoter       minimal CaMV 35S promoter: minimal 35S promoter from cauliflower mosaic virus
  10487..10540   +  misc_feature   TMV Ω: translational enhancer from the tobacco mosaic virus 5'-leader sequence (Gallie et al., 1988)
  10554..10578   +  protein_bind   attB1: mutant version of attB; recombination site for the Gateway® BP reaction BP Clonase™
  10602..33      +  CDS            mCherry (fragment) (across the origin): mCherry is a basic (constitutively fluorescent) red fluorescent protein published in 2004, derived from Discosoma sp.. It is reported to be a very rapidly-maturing monomer with low acid sensitivity.
>Addgene plasmid #220103 | pGWB602-poUnaG | addgene full sequence | sequence record 448729 | Addgene NGS Result
CGAGATCAAGCAGAGGCTGAAGCTGAAGGACGGCGGCCACTACGACGCTGAGGTCAAGACCACCTACAAG
GCCAAGAAGCCCGTGCAGCTGCCCGGCGCCTACAACGTCAACATCAAGTTGGACATCACCTCCCACAACG
AGGACTACACCATCGTGGAACAGTACGAACGCGCCGAGGGCCGCCACTCCACCGGCGGCATGGACGAGCT
GTACAAGGGTGGTTCTGGTGGATCCGGTGGTTCTGGTATGGTCGAGAAATTTGTTGGCACCTGGAAGATC
GCAGACAGCCATAATTTTGGTGAATACCTGAAAGCTATCGGAGCCCCAAAGGAATTAAGCGATGGTGGGG
ATGCCACGACGCCGACATTGTACATCTCCCAGAAGGACGGAGACAAAATGACAGTGAAAATAGAGAATGG
ACCTCCTACGTTCCTTGACACTCAAGTAAAGTTCAAATTAGGGGAGGAGTTCGACGAATTTCCTTCTGAT
CGAAGAAAAGGCGTAAAATCTGTCGTGAACTTGGTGGGAGAGAAGCTGGTGTACGTACAAAAGTGGGACG
GCAAGGAGACGACGTATGTCCGAGAGATAAAGGACGGTAAACTGGTCGTGACACTTACGATGGGAGACGT
CGTGGCTGTGCGCAGCTACCGGAGGGCGACGGAATCCAAGTTGTGAGGATATCTAGACCCAGCTTTCTTG
TACAAAGTGGTTGATAACAGCGCTTAGAGCTCGAATTTCCCCGATCGTTCAAACATTTGGCAATAAAGTT
TCTTAAGATTGAATCCTGTTGCCGGTCTTGCGATGATTATCATATAATTTCTGTTGAATTACGTTAAGCA
TGTAATAATTAACATGTAATGCATGACGTTATTTATGAGATGGGTTTTTATGATTAGAGTCCCGCAATTA
TACATTTAATACGCGATAGAAAACAAAATATAGCGCGCAAACTAGGATAAATTATCGCGCGCGGTGTCAT
CTATGTTACTAGATCGGGAATTGGTTCCGGAACCAATTCGTAATCATGTCATAGCTGTTTCCTGTGTGAA
ATTGTTATCCGCTCACAATTCCACACAACATACGAGCCGGAAGCATAAAGTGTAAAGCCTGGGGTGCCTA
ATGAGTGAGCTAACTCACATTAGGCTGAATTAGGCGCGCCTATTTCTATTAATTCCCGATCTAGTAACAT
AGATGACACCGCGCGCGATAATTTATCCTAGTTTGCGCGCTATATTTTGTTTTCTATCGCGTATTAAATG
TATAATTGCGGGACTCTAATCATAAAAACCCATCTCATAAATAACGTCATGCATTACATGTTAATTATTA
CATGCTTAACGTAATTCAACAGAAATTATATGATAATCATCGCAAGACCGGCAACAGGATTCAATCTTAA
GAAACTTTATTGCCAAATGTTTGAACGATCGGGGAAATTCGAGCTGGGGACGTCCCCAGCTCGGTACCCC
CTCCTGGGCACGGTCGTACGCGATCCGCCGCGGTTCCACCTCACCATTGCGGGTATGCCAGTTGAGTTCG
ATGAGTTCCCGTACCAGCTCCAACTCGGGCGATGCCACGCGCACTCCGTTCAGATCTCGGTGACGGGCAG
GACCGGACGGGGCGGTACCGGCAGGCTGAAGTCCAGCTGCCAGAAACCCACGTCATGCCAGTTCCCGTGC
TTGAAGCCGGCCGCCCGCAGCATGCCGCGGGGGGCATATCCGAGCGCCTCGTGCATGCGCACGCTCGGGT
CGTTGGGCAGCCCGATGACAGCGACCACGCTCTTGAAGCCCTGTGCCTCCAGGGACTTCAGCAGGTGGGT
GTAGAGCGTGGAGCCCAGTCCCGTCCGCTGGTGGCGGGGGGAGACGTACACGGTCGACTCGGCCGTCCAG
TCGTAGGCGTTGCGTGCCTTCCAGGGGCCCGCGTAGGCGATGCCGGCGACCTCGCCGTCCACCTCGGCGA
CGAGCCAGGGATAGCGCTCCCGCAGACGGACGAGGTCGTCCGTCCACTCCTGCGGTTCCTGCGGCTCGGT
ACGGAAGTTGACCGTGCTTGTCTCGATGTAGTGGTTGACGATGGTGCAGACCGCCGGCATGTCCGCCTCG
GTGGCACGGCGGATGTCGGCCGGGCGTCGTTCTGGGCTCATATCTTATTGCCCCCCGGGATCAGATCTGG
ATTGAGAGTGAATATGAGACTCTAATTGGATACCGAGGGGAATTTATGGAACGTCAGTGGAGCATTTTTG
ACAAGAAATATTTGCTAGCTGATAGTGACCTTAGGCGACTTTTGAACGCGCAATAATGGTTTCTGACGTA
TGTGCTTAGCTCATTAAACTCCAGAAACCCGCGGCTGAGTGGCTCCTTCAACGTTGCGGTTCTGTCAGTT
CCAAACGTAAAACGGCTTGTCCCGCGTCATCGGCGGGGGTCATAACGTGACTCCCTTAATTCTCCGCTCA
TGATCTTGATCCCCTGCGCCATCAGATCCTTGGCGGCAAGAAAGCCATCCAGTTTACTTTGCAGGGCTTC
CCAACCTTACCAGAGGGCGCCCCAGCTGGCAATTCCGGTTCGCTTGCTGTCCATAAAACCGCCCAGTCTA
GCTATCGCCATGTAAGCCCACTGCAAGCTACCTGCTTTCTCTTTGCGCTTGCGTTTTCCCTTGTCCAGAT
AGCCCAGTAGCTGACATTCATCCGGGGTCAGCACCGTTTCTGCGGACTGGCTTTCTACGTGTTCCGCTTC
CTTTAGCAGCCCTTGCGCCCTGAGTGCTTGCGGCAGCGTGAAGCTGATCCGTCGAGATTAATAGAAATAA
ATTCAGCCTAATTCGGCGTTAATTCAGTACATTAAAAACGTCCGCAATGTGTTATTAAGTTGTCTAAGCG
TCAATTTGTTTACACCACAATATATCCTGCCACCAGCCAGCCAACAGCTCCCCGACCGGCAGCTCGGCAC
AAAATCACCACTCGATACAGGCAGCCCATCAGTCCGGGACGGCGTCAGCGGGAGAGCCGTTGTAAGGCGG
CAGACTTTGCTCATGTTACCGATGCTATTCGGAAGAACGGCAACTAAGCTGCCGGGTTTGAAACACGGAT
GATCTCGCGGAGGGTAGCATGTTGATTGTAACGATGACAGAGCGTTGCTGCCTGTGATCAATTCGGGCAC
GAACCCAGTGGACATAAGCCTGTTCGGTTCGTAAGCTGTAATGCAAGTAGCGTATGCGCTCACGCAACTG
GTCCAGAACCTTGACCGAACGCAGCGGTGGTAACGGCGCAGTGGCGGTTTTCATGGCTTGTTATGACTGT
TTTTTTGGGGTACAGTCTATGCCTCGGGCATCCAAGCAGCAAGCGCGTTACGCCGTGGGTCGATGTTTGA
TGTTATGGAGCAGCAACGATGTTACGCAGCAGGGCAGTCGCCCTAAAACAAAGTTAAACATCATGGGGGA
AGCGGTGATCGCCGAAGTATCGACTCAACTATCAGAGGTAGTTGGCGTCATCGAGCGCCATCTCGAACCG
ACGTTGCTGGCCGTACATTTGTACGGCTCCGCAGTGGATGGCGGCCTGAAGCCACACAGTGATATTGATT
TGCTGGTTACGGTGACCGTAAGGCTTGATGAAACAACGCGGCGAGCTTTGATCAACGACCTTTTGGAAAC
TTCGGCTTCCCCTGGAGAGAGCGAGATTCTCCGCGCTGTAGAAGTCACCATTGTTGTGCACGACGACATC
ATTCCGTGGCGTTATCCAGCTAAGCGCGAACTGCAATTTGGAGAATGGCAGCGCAATGACATTCTTGCAG
GTATCTTCGAGCCAGCCACGATCGACATTGATCTGGCTATCTTGCTGACAAAAGCAAGAGAACATAGCGT
TGCCTTGGTAGGTCCAGCGGCGGAGGAACTCTTTGATCCGGTTCCTGAACAGGATCTATTTGAGGCGCTA
AATGAAACCTTAACGCTATGGAACTCGCCGCCCGACTGGGCTGGCGATGAGCGAAATGTAGTGCTTACGT
TGTCCCGCATTTGGTACAGCGCAGTAACCGGCAAAATCGCGCCGAAGGATGTCGCTGCCGACTGGGCAAT
GGAGCGCCTGCCGGCCCAGTATCAGCCCGTCATACTTGAAGCTAGACAGGCTTATCTTGGACAAGAAGAA
GATCGCTTGGCCTCGCGCGCAGATCAGTTGGAAGAATTTGTCCACTACGTGAAAGGCGAGATCACCAAGG
TAGTCGGCAAATAATGTCTAGCTAGAAATTCGTTCAAGCCGACGCCGCTTCGCGGCGCGGCTTAACTCAA
GCGTTAGATGCACTAAGCACATAATTGCTCACAGCCAAACTATCAGGTCAAGTCTGCTTTTATTATTTTT
AAGCGTGCATAATAAGCCCTACACAAATTGGGAGATATATCATGCATGACCAAAATCCCTTAACGTGAGT
TTTCGTTCCACTGAGCGTCAGACCCCGTAGAAAAGATCAAAGGATCTTCTTGAGATCCTTTTTTTCTGCG
CGTAATCTGCTGCTTGCAAACAAAAAAACCACCGCTACCAGCGGTGGTTTGTTTGCCGGATCAAGAGCTA
CCAACTCTTTTTCCGAAGGTAACTGGCTTCAGCAGAGCGCAGATACCAAATACTGTCCTTCTAGTGTAGC
CGTAGTTAGGCCACCACTTCAAGAACTCTGTAGCACCGCCTACATACCTCGCTCTGCTAATCCTGTTACC
AGTGGCTGCTGCCAGTGGCGATAAGTCGTGTCTTACCGGGTTGGACTCAAGACGATAGTTACCGGATAAG
GCGCAGCGGTCGGGCTGAACGGGGGGTTCGTGCACACAGCCCAGCTTGGAGCGAACGACCTACACCGAAC
TGAGATACCTACAGCGTGAGCTATGAGAAAGCGCCACGCTTCCCGAAGGGAGAAAGGCGGACAGGTATCC
GGTAAGCGGCAGGGTCGGAACAGGAGAGCGCACGAGGGAGCTTCCAGGGGGAAACGCCTGGTATCTTTAT
AGTCCTGTCGGGTTTCGCCACCTCTGACTTGAGCGTCGATTTTTGTGATGCTCGTCAGGGGGGCGGAGCC
TATGGAAAAACGCCAGCAACGCGGCCTTTTTACGGTTCCTGGCCTTTTGCTGGCCTTTTGCTCACATGTT
CTTTCCTGCGTTATCCCCTGATTCTGTGGATAACCGTATTACCGCCTTTGAGTGAGCTGATACCGCTCGC
CGCAGCCGAACGACCGAGCGCAGCGAGTCAGTGAGCGAGGAAGCGGAAGAGCGCCTGATGCGGTATTTTC
TCCTTACGCATCTGTGCGGTATTTCACACCGCATATGGTGCACTCTCAGTACAATCTGCTCTGATGCCGC
ATAGTTAAGCCAGTATACACTCCGCTATCGCTACGTGACTGGGTCATGGCTGCGCCCCGACACCCGCCAA
CACCCGCTGACGCGCCCTGACGGGCTTGTCTGCTCCCGGCATCCGCTTACAGACAAGCTGTGACCGTCTC
CGGGAGCTGCATGTGTCAGAGGTTTTCACCGTCATCACCGAAACGCGCGAGGCAGGGTGCCTTGATGTGG
GCGCCGGCGGTCGAGTGGCGACGGCGCGGCTTGTCCGCGCCCTGGTAGATTGCCTGGCCGTAGGCCAGCC
ATTTTTGAGCGGCCAGCGGCCGCGATAGGCCGACGCGAAGCGGCGGGGCGTAGGGAGCGCAGCGACCGAA
GGGTAGGCGCTTTTTGCAGCTCTTCGGCTGTGCGCTGGCCAGACAGTTATGCACAGGCCAGGCGGGTTTT
AAGAGTTTTAATAAGTTTTAAAGAGTTTTAGGCGGAAAAATCGCCTTTTTTCTCTTTTATATCAGTCACT
TACATGTGTGACCGGTTCCCAATGTACGGCTTTGGGTTCCCAATGTACGGGTTCCGGTTCCCAATGTACG
GCTTTGGGTTCCCAATGTACGTGCTATCCACAGGAAAGAGACCTTTTCGACCTTTTTCCCCTGCTAGGGC
AATTTGCCCTAGCATCTGCTCCGTACATTAGGAACCGGCGGATGCTTCGCCCTCGATCAGGTTGCGGTAG
CGCATGACTAGGATCGGGCCAGCCTGCCCCGCCTCCTCCTTCAAATCGTACTCCGGCAGGTCATTTGACC
CGATCAGCTTGCGCACGGTGAAACAGAACTTCTTGAACTCTCCGGCGCTGCCACTGCGTTCGTAGATCGT
CTTGAACAACCATCTGGCTTCTGCCTTGCCTGCGGCGCGGCGTGCCAGGCGGTAGAGAAAACGGCCGATG
CCGGGATCGATCAAAAAGTAATCGGGGTGAACCGTCAGCACGTCCGGGTTCTTGCCTTCTGTGATCTCGC
GGTACATCCAATCAGCTAGCTCGATCTCGATGTACTCCGGCCGCCCGGTTTCGCTCTTTACGATCTTGTA
GCGGCTAATCAAGGCTTCACCCTCGGATACCGTCACCAGGCGGCCGTTCTTGGCCTTCTTCGTACGCTGC
ATGGCAACGTGCGTGGTGTTTAACCGAATGCAGGTTTCTACCAGGTCGTCTTTCTGCTTTCCGCCATCGG
CTCGCCGGCAGAACTTGAGTACGTCCGCAACGTGTGGACGGAACACGCGGCCGGGCTTGTCTCCCTTCCC
TTCCCGGTATCGGTTCATGGATTCGGTTAGATGGGAAACCGCCATCAGTACCAGGTCGTAATCCCACACA
CTGGCCATGCCGGCCGGCCCTGCGGAAACCTCTACGTGCCCGTCTGGAAGCTCGTAGCGGATCACCTCGC
CAGCTCGTCGGTCACGCTTCGACAGACGGAAAACGGCCACGTCCATGATGCTGCGACTATCGCGGGTGCC
CACGTCATAGAGCATCGGAACGAAAAAATCTGGTTGCTCGTCGCCCTTGGGCGGCTTCCTAATCGACGGC
GCACCGGCTGCCGGCGGTTGCCGGGATTCTTTGCGGATTCGATCAGCGGCCGCTTGCCACGATTCACCGG
GGCGTGCTTCTGCCTCGATGCGTTGCCGCTGGGCGGCCTGCGCGGCCTTCAACTTCTCCACCAGGTCATC
ACCCAGCGCCGCGCCGATTTGTACCGGGCCGGATGGTTTGCGACCGCTCACGCCGATTCCTCGGGCTTGG
GGGTTCCAGTGCCATTGCAGGGCCGGCAGACAACCCAGCCGCTTACGCCTGGCCAACCGCCCGTTCCTCC
ACACATGGGGCATTCCACGGCGTCGGTGCCTGGTTGTTCTTGATTTTCCATGCCGCCTCCTTTAGCCGCT
AAAATTCATCTACTCATTTATTCATTTGCTCATTTACTCTGGTAGCTGCGCGATGTATTCAGATAGCAGC
TCGGTAATGGTCTTGCCTTGGCGTACCGCGTACATCTTCAGCTTGGTGTGATCCTCCGCCGGCAACTGAA
AGTTGACCCGCTTCATGGCTGGCGTGTCTGCCAGGCTGGCCAACGTTGCAGCCTTGCTGCTGCGTGCGCT
CGGACGGCCGGCACTTAGCGTGTTTGTGCTTTTGCTCATTTTCTCTTTACCTCATTAACTCAAATGAGTT
TTGATTTAATTTCAGCGGCCAGCGCCTGGACCTCGCGGGCAGCGTCGCCCTCGGGTTCTGATTCAAGAAC
GGTTGTGCCGGCGGCGGCAGTGCCTGGGTAGCTCACGCGCTGCGTGATACGGGACTCAAGAATGGGCAGC
TCGTACCCGGCCAGCGCCTCGGCAACCTCACCGCCGATGCGCGTGCCTTTGATCGCCCGCGACACGACAA
AGGCCGCTTGTAGCCTTCCATCCGTGACCTCAATGCGCTGCTTAACCAGCTCCACCAGGTCGGCGGTGGC
CCATATGTCGTAAGGGCTTGGCTGCACCGGAATCAGCACGAAGTCGGCTGCCTTGATCGCGGACACAGCC
AAGTCCGCCGCCTGGGGCGCTCCGTCGATCACTACGAAGTCGCGCCGGCCGATGGCCTTCACGTCGCGGT
CAATCGTCGGGCGGTCGATGCCGACAACGGTTAGCGGTTGATCTTCCCGCACGGCCGCCCAATCGCGGGC
ACTGCCCTGGGGATCGGAATCGACTAACAGAACATCGGCCCCGGCGAGTTGCAGGGCGCGGGCTAGATGG
GTTGCGATGGTCGTCTTGCCTGACCCGCCTTTCTGGTTAAGTACAGCGATAACCTTCATGCGTTCCCCTT
GCGTATTTGTTTATTTACTCATCGCATCATATACGCAGCGACCGCATGACGCAAGCTGTTTTACTCAAAT
ACACATCACCTTTTTAGACGGCGGCGCTCGGTTTCTTCAGCGGCCAAGCTGGCCGGCCAGGCCGCCAGCT
TGGCATCAGACAAACCGGCCAGGATTTCATGCAGCCGCACGGTTGAGACGTGCGCGGGCGGCTCGAACAC
GTACCCGGCCGCGATCATCTCCGCCTCGATCTCTTCGGTAATGAAAAACGGTTCGTCCTGGCCGTCCTGG
TGCGGTTTCATGCTTGTTCCTCTTGGCGTTCATTCTCGGCGGCCGCCAGGGCGTCGGCCTCGGTCAATGC
GTCCTCACGGAAGGCACCGCGCCGCCTGGCCTCGGTGGGCGTCACTTCCTCGCTGCGCTCAAGTGCGCGG
TACAGGGTCGAGCGATGCACGCCAAGCAGTGCAGCCGCCTCTTTCACGGTGCGGCCTTCCTGGTCGATCA
GCTCGCGGGCGTGCGCGATCTGTGCCGGGGTGAGGGTAGGGCGGGGGCCAAACTTCACGCCTCGGGCCTT
GGCGGCCTCGCGCCCGCTCCGGGTGCGGTCGATGATTAGGGAACGCTCGAACTCGGCAATGCCGGCGAAC
ACGGTCAACACCATGCGGCCGGCCGGCGTGGTGGTGTCGGCCCACGGCTCTGCCAGGCTACGCAGGCCCG
CGCCGGCCTCCTGGATGCGCTCGGCAATGTCCAGTAGGTCGCGGGTGCTGCGGGCCAGGCGGTCTAGCCT
GGTCACTGTCACAACGTCGCCAGGGCGTAGGTGGTCAAGCATCCTGGCCAGCTCCGGGCGGTCGCGCCTG
GTGCCGGTGATCTTCTCGGAAAACAGCTTGGTGCAGCCGGCCGCGTGCAGTTCGGCCCGTTGGTTGGTCA
AGTCCTGGTCGTCGGTGCTGACGCGGGCATAGCCCAGCAGGCCAGCGGCGGCGCTCTTGTTCATGGCGTA
ATGTCTCCGGTTCTAGTCGCAAGTATTCTACTTTATGCGACTAAAACACGCGACAAGAAAACGCCAGGAA
AAGGGCAGGGCGGCAGCCTGTCGCGTAACTTAGGACTTGTGCGACATGTCGTTTTCAGAAGACGGCTGCA
CTGAACGTCAGAAGCCGACTGCACTATAGCAGCGGAGGGGTTGGATCAAAGTACTTTGATCCCGAGGGGA
ACCCTGTGGTTGGCATGCACATACAAATGGACGAACGGATAAACCTTTTCACGCCCTTTTAAATATCCGA
TTATTCTAATAAACGCTCTTTTCTCTTAGGTTTACCCGCCAATATATCCTGTCAAACACTGATAGTTTAA
ACTGAAGGCGGGAAACGACAATCTGATCCAAGCTCAAGCTGCTCTAGCATTCGCCATTCAGGCTGCGCAA
CTGTTGGGAAGGGCGATCGGTGCGGGCCTCTTCGCTATTACGCCAGCTGGCGAAAGGGGGATGTGCTGCA
AGGCGATTAAGTTGGGTAACGCCAGGGTTTTCCCAGTCACGACGTTGTAAAACGACGGCCAGTGCCAAGC
TTGCGTATTGGCTAGAGCAGCTTGCCAACATGGTGGAGCACGACACTCTCGTCTACTCCAAGAATATCAA
AGATACAGTCTCAGAAGACCAAAGGGCTATTGAGACTTTTCAACAAAGGGTAATATCGGGAAACCTCCTC
GGATTCCATTGCCCAGCTATCTGTCACTTCATCAAAAGGACAGTAGAAAAGGAAGGTGGCACCTACAAAT
GCCATCATTGCGATAAAGGAAAGGCTATCGTTCAAGATGCCTCTGCCGACAGTGGTCCCAAAGATGGACC
CCCACCCACGAGGAGCATCGTGGAAAAAGAAGACGTTCCAACCACGTCTTCAAAGCAAGTGGATTGATGT
GAACATGGTGGAGCACGACACTCTCGTCTACTCCAAGAATATCAAAGATACAGTCTCAGAAGACCAAAGG
GCTATTGAGACTTTTCAACAAAGGGTAATATCGGGAAACCTCCTCGGATTCCATTGCCNNNNNNNNNNNN
NNNNNNNNNNNNNNNNNNNNNNNNNNNNNNNNNNNNNNNNNNNNNNNNNNNNNNNNNNNNNNNNNNNNNN
NNNNNNNNNNNNNNNNNNAAGGAAAGGCTATCGTTCAAGATGCCTCTGCCGACAGTGGTCCCAAAGATGG
ACCCCCACCCACGAGGAGCATCGTGGAAAAAGAAGACGTTCCAACCACGTCTTCAAAGCAAGTGGATTGA
TGTGATATCTCCACTGACGTAAGGGATGACGCACAATCCCACTATCCTTCGCAAGACCCTTCCTCTATAT
AAGGAAGTTCATTTCATTTGGAGAGGACACGCTGAAATCACCAGTGTATTTTTACAACAATTACCAACAA
CAACAAACAACAAACAACATTACAATTACTATTTACAATTTCTAGAGTTATCAACAAGTTTGTACAAAAA
AGCAGGCTTTAAAGGAACCAATTCAGTCGACATGGTGAGCAAGGGCGAGGAGGATAACATGGCCATCATC
AAGGAGTTCATGCGCTTCAAGGTGCACATGGAGGGCTCCGTGAACGGCCACGAGTTCGAGATCGAGGGCG
AGGGCGAGGGCCGCCCCTACGAGGGCACCCAGACCGCCAAGCTGAAGGTGACCAAGGGTGGCCCCCTGCC
CTTCGCCTGGGACATCCTGTCCCCTCAGTTCATGTACGGCTCCAAGGCCTACGTGAAGCACCCCGCCGAC
ATCCCCGACTACTTGAAGCTGTCCTTCCCCGAGGGCTTCAAGTGGGAGCGCGTGATGAACTTCGAGGACG
GCGGCGTGGTGACCGTGACCCAGGACTCCTCCCTGCAGGACGGCGAGTTCATCTACAAGGTGAAGCTGCG
CGGCACCAACTTCCCCTCCGACGGCCCCGTAATGCAGAAGAAGACCATGGGCTGGGAGGCCTCCTCCGAG
CGGATGTACCCCGAGGACGGCGCCCTGAAGGGCGAGATCAAGCAGAGGCTGAAGCTGAAGGACGGCGGCC
ACTACGACGCTGAGGTCAAGACCACCTACAAGGCCAAGAAGCCCGTGCAGCTGCCCGGCGCCTACAACGT
CAACATCAAGTTGGACATC
